>Addgene plasmid #103065 | pKSJ376 | addgene full sequence | sequence record 200637 | Addgene NGS Result
TAATACGACTCACTATAGGGGAATTGTGAGCGGATAACAATTCCCCTCTAGAAATAATTTTGTTTAACTT
TAAGAAGGAGATATACCATGGAAACCGCGGTAGCGTACTATAAAGATGGTGTTCCTTATGATGATAAGGG
ACAGGTAATTATTACTCTTTTGAATGGTACTCCTGACGGGAGTGGCTCTGGCGGCGGAGGTGGAAAAGGA
GGCAGTAAAAGTGAAAGTTCTGCAGCTATTCATGCAACTGCTAAATGGTCTACTGCTCAATTAAAGAAAA
CACAGGCAGAGCAGGCTGCCCGGGCAAAAGCTGCAGCGGAAGCACAGGCGAAAGCAAAGGCAAACAGGGA
TGCGCTGACTCAGCGCCTGAAGGATATCGTGAATGAGGCTCTTCGTCACAATGCCTCACGTACGCCTTCA
GCAACAGAGCTTGCTCATGCTAATAATGCAGCTATGCAGGCGGAAGCAGAGCGTTTGCGCCTTGCGAAAG
CAGAAGAAAAAGCCCGTAAAGAAGCGGAAGCAGCAGAAAAGGCTTTTCAGGAAGCAGAACAACGACGTAA
AGAGATTGAACGGGAGAAGGCTGAAACAGAACGCCAGTTGAAACTGGCTGAAGCTGAAGAGAAACGACTG
GCTGCATTGAGTGAAGAAGCTAAAGCTAATAATCTCCTTAATTCACAGATTAAGGATGCTGTTGATGCAA
CAGTTAGCTTTTATCAAACGCTGACTGAAAAATATGGTGAAAAATATTCGAAAATGGCACAGGAACTTGC
TGATAAGTCTAAAGGTAAGAAAATCGGCAATGTGAATGAAGCTCTCGCTGCTTTTGAAAAATACAAGGAT
GTTTTAAATAAGAAATTCAGCAAAGCCGATCGTGATGCTATTTTTAATGCGTTGGCATCGGTGAAGTATG
ATGACTGGGCTAAACATTTAGATCAGTTTGCCAAGTACTTGAAGATTACGGGGCATGTTTCTTTTGGATA
TGATGTGGTATCTGATATCCTAAAAATTAAGGATACAGGTGACTGGAAGCCACTATTTCTTACATTAGAG
AAGAAAGCTGCAGATGCAGGGGTGAGTTATGTTGTTGCTTTACTTTTTAGCTTGCTTGCTGGAACTACAT
TAGGTATTTGGGGTATTGCTATTGTTACAGGAATTCTATGCTCCTATATTGATAAGAATAAACTTAATAC
TATAAATGAGGTGTTAGGGATTGAGCTCGCTCTGGTGCCACGCGGTAGTTCCGCTCATCACCACCATCAT
CACCATCACCACCACTAATTAACCTAGGGTGTTAGGGATTTAATTATTCTTTATTGATATAAAAAGTCCT
AGCAATCCAAATGGGATTGCTAGGACCAAACAAAGTAGATTATATAGCATAAATAGGTTTAATTTTGCTA
CGGGGGCGTTATTTAGGTTTTTTCTTCTTTCGAAAAAATCTTTCTTTATGAAGTTAAAAGCTATGTATTC
AATAGCATATTTTGAATATGGACATAGAATAGTGCTTATCACTATTGCATATAGCATCTTATCTGACACA
AGGAAATAATACCCTTCGCTGTTTTTTGTTATAAGGTATATATATATAAGTGTGCAGTACAGGCCAAATA
AAATATTTTTTATGTAGTATCTTAAGCTCATAAATTAAACCTCGCCATATATTCTTTTCATTTTATAAGG
ATCGAGTTATGAGGAAAAGATTTTTTGTGGGAATATTCGCGATAAACCTCCTTGTTGGATGCCTAGGCTG
CTGCCACCGCTGAGCAATAACTAGCATAACCCCTTGGGGCCTCTAAACGGGTCTTGAGGGGTTTTTTGCT
GAAAGGAGGAACTATATCCGGATTGGCGAATGGG
[124 nt withheld, positions 1855-1978]
C
[91 nt withheld, positions 1980-2070]
A
[49 nt withheld, positions 2072-2120]
CCTTTGACGTTGGAGTCCACGTTCTTT
[37 nt withheld, positions 2148-2184]
ACCCTATCTCGGTCTATTCTTTTGATTTATAAGGGATTTTGCCGATTTCGGCCTATTGGTTAAAAAATGA
GCTGATTTAACAAAAATTTAACGCGAATTTTAACAAAATATTAACGTTTACAATTTCTGGCGGCACGATG
GCATGAGATTATCAAAAAGGATCTTCACCTAGATCCTTTTAAATTAAAAATGAAGTTTTAAATCAATCTA
AAGTATATATGAGTAAACTTGGTCTGACAGTTACCAATGCTTAATCAGTGAGGCACCTATCTCAGCGATC
TGTCTATTTCGTTCATCCATAGTTGCCTGACTCCCCGTCGTGTAGATAACTACGATACGGGAGGGCTTAC
CATCTGGCCCCAGTGCTGCAATGATACCGCGAGACCCACGCTCACCGGCTCCAGATTTATCAGCAATAAA
CCAGCCAGCCGGAAGGGCCGAGCGCAGAAGTGGTCCTGCAACTTTATCCGCCTCCATCCAGTCTATTAAT
TGTTGCCGGGAAGCTAGAGTAAGTAGTTCGCCAGTTAATAGTTTGCGCAACGTTGTTGCCATTGCTACAG
GCATCGTGGTGTCACGCTCGTCGTTTGGTATGGCTTCATTCAGCTCCGGTTCCCAACGATCAAGGCGAGT
TACATGATCCCCCATGTTGTGCAAAAAAGCGGTTAGCTCCTTCGGTCCTCCGATCGTTGTCAGAAGTAAG
TTGGCCGCAGTGTTATCACTCATGGTTATGGCAGCACTGCATAATTCTCTTACTGTCATGCCATCCGTAA
GATGCTTTTCTGTGACTGGTGAGTACTCAACCAAGTCATTCTGAGAATAGTGTATGCGGCGACCGAGTTG
CTCTTGCCCGGCGTCAATACGGGATAATACCGCGCCACATAGCAGAACTTTAAAAGTGCTCATCATTGGA
AAACGTTCTTCGGGGCGAAAACTCTCAAGGATCTTACCGCTGTTGAGATCCAGTTCGATGTAACCCACTC
GTGCACCCAACTGATCTTCAGCATCTTTTACTTTCACCAGCGTTTCTGGGTGAGCAAAAACAGGAAGGCA
AAATGCCGCAAAAAAGGGAATAAGGGCGACACGGAAATGTTGAATACTCATACTCTTCCTTTTTCAATCA
TGATTGAAGCATTTATCAGGGTTATTGTCTCATGAGCGGATACATATTTGAATGTATTTAGAAAAATAAA
CAAATAGGTCATGACCAAAATCCCTTAACGTGAGTTTTCGTTCCACTGAGCGTCAGACCCCGTAGAAAAG
ATCAAAGGATCTTCTTGAGATCCTTTTTTTCTGCGCGTAATCTGCTGCTTGCAAACAAAAAAACCACCGC
TACCAGCGGTGGTTTGTTTGCCGGATCAAGAGCTACCAACTCTTTTTCCGAAGGTAACTGGCTTCAGCAG
AGCGCAGATACCAAATACTGTCCTTCTAGTGTAGCCGTAGTTAGGCCACCACTTCAAGAACTCTGTAGCA
CCGCCTACATACCTCGCTCTGCTAATCCTGTTACCAGTGGCTGCTGCCAGTGGCGATAAGTCGTGTCTTA
CCGGGTTGGACTCAAGACGATAGTTACCGGATAAGGCGCAGCGGTCGGGCTGAACGGGGGGTTCGTGCAC
ACAGCCCAGCTTGGAGCGAACGACCTACACCGAACTGAGATACCTACAGCGTGAGCTATGAGAAAGCGCC
ACGCTTCCCGAAGGGAGAAAGGCGGACAGGTATCCGGTAAGCGGCAGGGTCGGAACAGGAGAGCGCACGA
GGGAGCTTCCAGGGGGAAACGCCTGGTATCTTTATAGTCCTGTCGGGTTTCGCCACCTCTGACTTGAGCG
TCGATTTTTGTGATGCTCGTCAGGGGGGCGGAGCCTATGGAAAAACGCCAGCAACGCGGCCTTTTTACGG
TTCCTGGCCTTTTGCTGGCCTTTTGCTCACATGTTCTTTCCTGCGTTATCCCCTGATTCTGTGGATAACC
GTATTACCGCCTTTGAGTGAGCTGATACCGCTCGCCGCAGCCGAACGACCGAGCGCAGCGAGTCAGTGAG
CGAGGAAGCGGAAGAGCGCCTGATGCGGTATTTTCTCCTTACGCATCTGTGCGGTATTTCACACCGCAAT
GGTGCACTCTCAGTACAATCTGCTCTGATGCCGCATAGTTAAGCCAGTATACACTCCGCTATCGCTACGT
GACTGGGTCATGGCTGCGCCCCGACACCCGCCAACACCCGCTGACGCGCCCTGACGGGCTTGTCTGCTCC
CGGCATCCGCTTACAGACAAGCTGTGACCGTCTCCGGGAGCTGCATGTGTCAGAGGTTTTCACCGTCATC
ACCGAAACGCGCGAGGCAGCTGCGGTAAAGCTCATCAGCGTGGTCGTGAAGCGATTCACAGATGTCTGCC
TGTTCATCCGCGTCCAGCTCGTTGAGTTTCTCCAGAAGCGTTAATGTCTGGCTTCTGATAAAGCGGGCCA
TGTTAAGGGCGGTTTTTTCCTGTTTGGTCACTGATGCCTCCGTGTAAGGGGGATTTCTGTTCATGGGGGT
AATGATACCGATGAAACGAGAGAGGATGCTCACGATACGGGTTACTGATGATGAACATGCCCGGTTACTG
GAACGTTGTGAGGGTAAACAACTGGCGGTATGGATGCGGCGGGACCAGAGAAAAATCACTCAGGGTCAAT
GCCAGCGCTTCGTTAATACAGATGTAGGTGTTCCACAGGGTAGCCAGCAGCATCCTGCGATGCAGATCCG
GAACATAATGGTGCAGGGCGCTGACTTCCGCGTTTCCAGACTTTACGAAACACGGAAACCGAAGACCATT
CATGTTGTTGCTCAGGTCGCAGACGTTTTGCAGCAGCAGTCGCTTCACGTTCGCTCGCGTATCGGTGATT
CATTCTGCTAACCAGTAAGGCAACCCCGCCAGCCTAGCCGGGTCCTCAACGACAGGAGCACGATCATGCT
AGTCATGCCCCGCGCCCACCGGAAGGAGCTGACTGGGTTGAAGGCTCTCAAGGGCATCGGTCGAGATCCC
GGTGCCTAATGAGTGAGCTAACTTACATTAATTGCGTTGCGCTCACTGCCCGCTTTCCAGTCGGGAAACC
TGTCGTGCCAGCTGCATTAATGAATCGGCCAACGCGCGGGGAGAGGCGGTTTGCGTATTGGGCGCCAGGG
TGGTTTTTCTTTTCACCAGTGAGACGGGCAACAGCTGATTGCCCTTCACCGCCTGGCCCTGAGAGAGTTG
CAGCAAGCGGTCCACGCTGGTTTGCCCCAGCAGGCGAAAATCCTGTTTGATGGTGGTTAACGGCGGGATA
TAACATGAGCTGTCTTCGGTATCGTCGTATCCCACTACCGAGATGTCCGCACCAACGCGCAGCCCGGACT
CGGTAATGGCGCGCATTGCGCCCAGCGCCATCTGATCGTTGGCAACCAGCATCGCAGTGGGAACGATGCC
CTCATTCAGCATTTGCATGGTTTGTTGAAAACCGGACATGGCACTCCAGTCGCCTTCCCGTTCCGCTATC
GGCTGAATTTGATTGCGAGTGAGATATTTATGCCAGCCAGCCAGACGCAGACGCGCCGAGACAGAACTTA
ATGGGCCCGCTAACAGCGCGATTTGCTGGTGACCCAATGCGACCAGATGCTCCACGCCCAGTCGCGTACC
GTCTTCATGGGAGAAAATAATACTGTTGATGGGTGTCTGGTCAGAGACATCAAGAAATAACGCCGGAACA
TTAGTGCAGGCAGCTTCCACAGCAATGGCATCCTGGTCATCCAGCGGATAGTTAATGATCAGCCCACTGA
CGCGTTGCGCGAGAAGATTGTGCACCGCCGCTTTACAGGCTTCGACGCCGCTTCGTTCTACCATCGACAC
CACCACGCTGGCACCCAGTTGATCGGCGCGAGATTTAATCGCCGCGACAATTTGCGACGGCGCGTGCAGG
GCCAGACTGGAGGTGGCAACGCCAATCAGCAACGACTGTTTGCCCGCCAGTTGTTGTGCCACGCGGTTGG
GAATGTAATTCAGCTCCGCCATCGCCGCTTCCACTTTTTCCCGCGTTTTCGCAGAAACGTGGCTGGCCTG
GTTCACCACGCGGGAAACGGTCTGATAAGAGACACCGGCATACTCTGCGACATCGTATAACGTTACTGGT
TTCACATTCACCACCCTGAATTGACTCTCTTCCGGGCGCTATCATGCCATACCGCGAAAGGTTTTGCGCC
ATTCGATGGTGTCCGGGATCTCGACGCTCTCCCTTATGCGACTCCTGCATTAGGAAGCAGCCCAGTAGTA
GGTTGAGGCCGTTGAGCACCGCCGCCGCAAGGAATGGTGCATGCAAGGAGATGGCGCCCAACAGTCCCCC
GGCCACGGGGCCTGCCACCATACCCACGCCGAAACAAGCGCTCATGAGCCCGAAGTGGCGAGCCCGATCT
TCCCCATCGGTGATGTCGGCGATATAGGCGCCAGCAACCGCACCTGTGGCGCCGGTGATGCCGGCCACGA
TGCGTCCGGCGTAGAGGATCGAGATCGATCTCGATCCCGCGAAAT
Features (pLannotate 1.2.2; 20 found; start..end, strand, type, name):
      1..19      +  promoter       T7 promoter: promoter for bacteriophage T7 RNA polymerase
     20..44      +  protein_bind   lac operator: The lac repressor binds to the lac operator to inhibit transcription in E. coli. This inhibition can be relieved by adding lactose or isopropyl-β-D-thiogalactopyranoside (IPTG). lac repressor encoded by lacI
     59..81      +  RBS            RBS: efficient ribosome binding site from bacteriophage T7 gene 10 (Olins and Rangwala, 1989)
     88..1212    +  CDS            cea (fragment): CEA1_ECOLX - Experimental evidence at protein level: Swiss-Prot protein existence level 1. Colicins are polypeptide toxins produced by and active against E.coli and closely related bacteria. From Escherichia coli.
   1303..1641    -  CDS            imm: IMM1_ECOLX - Protein predicted: Swiss-Prot protein existence level 4. This protein is able to protect a cell, which harbors the plasmid ColE1 encoding colicin E1, against colicin E1. From Escherichia coli.
   1689..1742    +  CDS            lys (fragment): LYS3_ECOLX - Protein inferred from homology: Swiss-Prot protein existence level 3. Lysis proteins are required for both colicin release and partial cell lysis. From Escherichia coli.
   1746..1763    +  CDS            SET1 (fragment): solubility-enhancement tag derived from T7 phage gene 10B
   1771..1818    +  terminator     T7 terminator: transcription terminator for bacteriophage T7 RNA polymerase
   1855..2310    +  rep_origin     f1 ori (sequence partly withheld): f1 bacteriophage origin of replication; arrow indicates direction of (+) strand synthesis
   2425..3285    -  CDS            AmpR: β-lactamase; bla; confers resistance to ampicillin, carbenicillin, and related antibiotics
   3286..3378    -  promoter       AmpR promoter: bla
   3459..4047    +  rep_origin     ori: high-copy-number ColE1/pMB1/pBR322/pUC origin of replication
   4233..4372    -  misc_feature   bom: basis of mobility region from pBR322
   4474..4665    -  CDS            rop: Rop protein, which maintains plasmids at low copy number; rop
   4682..5062    +  CDS            YPB1_ECOLX: Protein predicted: Swiss-Prot protein existence level 4. From Escherichia coli.
   5124..5188    -  CDS            TcR (fragment): tetracycline efflux protein; tet; confers resistance to tetracycline
   5203..5224    -  protein_bind   CAP binding site: CAP binding activates transcription in the presence of cAMP. E. coli catabolite activator protein
   5237..6319    -  CDS            lacI: lac repressor; lacI; The lac repressor binds to the lac operator to inhibit transcription in E. coli. This inhibition can be relieved by adding lactose or isopropyl-β-D-thiogalactopyranoside (IPTG).
   6320..6397    -  promoter       lacI promoter: lacI
   6405..6684    -  CDS            TcR (fragment): tetracycline efflux protein; tet; confers resistance to tetracycline
