[The description below was written by a language model from this plasmid's Addgene catalogue record and pLannotate feature annotations shown in this document.]
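Description:
pKSJ376 is a bacterial expression plasmid built on the Novagen pET52-b backbone for producing a truncated form of colicin E1 in E. coli, together with the cognate immunity protein that protects the producing cell. It is propagated through a ColE1/pMB1-type origin and selected with ampicillin via β-lactamase. The record also lists immunity to colicin E1 as a selectable trait. The catalogue describes the plasmid as high copy, although the feature table shows the rop gene and bom region typical of pBR322-derived pET vectors. An f1 origin, a lacI repressor cassette and remnants of the tetracycline resistance gene are also annotated. The catalogue gives a total size of 6749 bp, slightly larger than the 6709 nt sequenced record.

The cea gene, cloned between NcoI and SacI, lies downstream of the T7 promoter, lac operator and T7 gene 10 ribosome binding site, so the toxin is made only in hosts supplying T7 RNA polymerase, such as BL21(DE3), once lac repression is relieved. This version lacks the receptor-binding (R) domain, residues 191 to 337. The immunity gene (cei/imm) was inserted at an AvrII site and sits just after cea on the opposite strand. The catalogue field lists T7 lac as its promoter, but the depositor comments state that it is expressed from its own promoter, which fits its reversed orientation. A short fragment of the colicin lysis gene follows, upstream of the T7 terminator.

The associated publication concerns the colicin E1 TolC box, a domain required for cytotoxicity and TolC binding. This suggests the R-deleted protein was used to study how individual colicin domains contribute to those functions.
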