Addgene plasmid #103065: pKSJ376
Purpose: Expresses colicin E1 with R domain deletion and ImmE1
Depositing lab: Alan Finkelstein & Karen Jakes. Depositing organization: Albert Einstein College of Medicine. Publication: The Colicin E1 TolC Box: Identification of a Domain Required for Colicin E1 Cytotoxicity and TolC Binding. Jakes KS. J Bacteriol. 2016 Dec 13;199(1). pii: e00412-16. Print 2017 Jan 1. 10.1128/JB.00412-16 PubMed 27795317.
Backbone
  Vector backbone: pET52-b
  Backbone manufacturer: Novagen EMD/Millipore
  Backbone size w/o insert (bp): 5627
  Total vector size (bp): 6749
  Vector type: Bacterial Expression
  Selectable markers: Immunity to colicin E1
Growth in bacteria
  Bacterial resistance: Ampicillin, 100 μg/mL
  Growth temperature: 37°C
  Growth strain: BL21(DE3)
  Growth instructions: use BL21(DE3) for protein expression. Expression was done using Millipore Overnight Express Instant TB Medium, which self-induces
  Copy number: High Copy
Gene/Insert 1
  Gene/Insert name: colicin E1 immunity protein (alt name: cei)
  Species: E. coli
  Insert size (bp): 440
  GenBank ID: J01566.1
  Entrez Gene: pColE1_26 (a.k.a. pColE1_26); imm (a.k.a. pColE1H22_p2)
  Promoter: T7 lac (from pET)
  Cloning method: Restriction Enzyme; 5′ cloning site AvrII (not destroyed); 3′ cloning site AvrII (not destroyed)
  Sequencing primers: 5′ T7-term
Gene/Insert 2
  Gene/Insert name: cea/colicin E1
  Species: E. coli
  Insert size (bp): 1200
  Mutation: R (receptor-binding domain) deletion in colicin E1 from amino acid residue 191 to 337
  GenBank ID: J01566.1
  Promoter: T7 lac (from pET52-b)
  Cloning method: Restriction Enzyme; 5′ cloning site NcoI (not destroyed); 3′ cloning site SacI (not destroyed)
  Sequencing primers: 5′ T7; 3′ not needed
Terms and licenses: Academic/Nonprofit Terms; Industry Terms: Not Available to Industry
Depositor comments: The genes for colicin E1 with the R domain deletion and E1 immunity protein are transcribed from opposite strands of the vector. Colicin synthesis is under control of the vector inducible promoter; immunity protein synthesis is controlled by its own promoter.
How to cite: pKSJ376 was a gift from Alan Finkelstein & Karen Jakes (Addgene plasmid # 103065 ; http://n2t.net/addgene:103065 ; RRID:Addgene_103065)
